Addgene plasmid #158488: pZA10
Purpose: Entry clone for Golden Gate assembly. Golden gate compatible A. thaliana ZAR1 D489V without STOP codon
Depositing lab: Sophien Kamoun. Depositing organization: Sainsbury Laboratory, Norwich. Publication: A vector system for fast-forward studies of the HOPZ-ACTIVATED RESISTANCE1 (ZAR1) resistosome in the model plant Nicotiana benthamiana. Harant A, Pai H, Sakai T, Kamoun S, Adachi H. Plant Physiol. 2022 Jan 20;188(1):70-80. doi: 10.1093/plphys/kiab471. PubMed 34633454.
Backbone
  Vector backbone: pCR8/GW/D-TOPO
  Backbone manufacturer: https://www.thermofisher.com/order/catalog/product/K250020#/K250029
  Vector type: Golden Gate Entry Vector
Growth in bacteria
  Bacterial resistance: Spectinomycin, 50 μg/mL
  Growth temperature: 37°C
  Growth strain: DH5alpha
  Copy number: High Copy
Gene/Insert
  Gene/Insert name: ZAR1
  Species: A. thaliana (mustard weed)
  Mutation: D489V, no STOP codon
  Entrez Gene: ZAR1 (a.k.a. HOPZ-ACTIVATED RESISTANCE 1, ZAR1)
  Cloning method: Gateway Cloning
Terms and licenses: Academic/Nonprofit Terms; Industry Terms: Not Available to Industry
How to cite: pZA10 was a gift from Sophien Kamoun (Addgene plasmid # 158488 ; http://n2t.net/addgene:158488 ; RRID:Addgene_158488)
