[The description below was written by a language model from this plasmid's Addgene catalogue record and pLannotate feature annotations shown in this document.]
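Description:
pZA10 is a promoterless entry clone built on the pCR8/GW/D-TOPO backbone and catalogued as a Golden Gate entry vector. It carries the Arabidopsis thaliana ZAR1 (HOPZ-ACTIVATED RESISTANCE 1, annotated as RPP13L4) coding sequence, which encodes a plant immune receptor. The 5.4 kb plasmid is maintained in E. coli at high copy from a ColE1/pUC-type origin and is selected with spectinomycin through the aadA (SmR) aminoglycoside adenylyltransferase gene. Short lacI, lacZα, GmR and integron Pc promoter fragments in the annotation are backbone remnants rather than functional units. The rrnB T1 and T2 terminators lie upstream of the cloning region, where they insulate the insert from read-through transcription.

The ZAR1 open reading frame (about 2.6 kb) sits between attL1 and attL2 Gateway recombination sites and is annotated on the reverse strand of the sequenced record. A T7 promoter lies just outside attL2. No plant promoter or terminator is present, so expression depends on moving the coding sequence into a destination construct. The insert carries the D489V substitution and lacks a stop codon, which allows in-frame fusion to C-terminal tags or other modules during assembly. The record calls the insert Golden Gate compatible, but the feature table does not annotate the type IIS restriction sites or overhangs involved. The catalogue lists Gateway as the cloning method, and the attL sites would in principle also permit LR recombination. The associated publication describes a vector toolkit for studying the ZAR1 resistosome in Nicotiana benthamiana, and pZA10 serves as the mutant ZAR1 coding module in that system. The record does not state the functional consequence of D489V.
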