Features (pLannotate 1.2.2; 12 found; start..end, strand, type, name):
    121..213     +  CDS            lacI (fragment): lac repressor; lacI; The lac repressor binds to the lac operator to inhibit transcription in E. coli. This inhibition can be relieved by adding lactose or isopropyl-β-D-thiogalactopyranoside (IPTG).
    268..295     -  terminator     rrnB T2 terminator: transcription terminator T2 from the E. coli rrnB gene
    427..470     +  terminator     rrnB T1 terminator: Escherichia coli rrnB; transcription terminator T1 from the E. coli rrnB gene
    517..553     -  CDS            lacZα (fragment): LacZα fragment of β-galactosidase; lacZ fragment
    569..668     +  protein_bind   attL1: mutant version of attL; recombination site for the Gateway® LR reaction LR Clonase™
    699..3254    -  CDS            RPP13L4: R13L4_ARATH - Also known as ZAR1 From Arabidopsis thaliana (Mouse-ear cress).
   3279..3378    -  protein_bind   attL2: mutant version of attL; recombination site for the Gateway® LR reaction LR Clonase™
   3396..3414    -  promoter       T7 promoter: promoter for bacteriophage T7 RNA polymerase
   3604..3627    +  promoter       Pc promoter (fragment): intI1 (promoter lies within the coding sequence); class 1 integron promoter
   3803..3859    +  CDS            GmR (fragment): gentamycin acetyltransferase; aacC1; confers resistance to gentamycin
   3866..4657    +  CDS            SmR: aminoglycoside adenylyltransferase (Murphy, 1985); aadA; confers resistance to spectinomycin and streptomycin
   4750..5338    +  rep_origin     ori: high-copy-number ColE1/pMB1/pBR322/pUC origin of replication
>Addgene plasmid #158488 | pZA10 | addgene full sequence | sequence record 309705 | Addgene NGS Result
CTTTCCTGCGTTATCCCCTGATTCTGTGGATAACCGTATTACCGCCTTTGAGTGAGCTGATACCGCTCGC
CGCAGCCGAACGACCGAGCGCAGCGAGTCAGTGAGCGAGGAAGCGGAAGAGCGCCCAATACGCAAACCGC
CTCTCCCCGCGCGTTGGCCGATTCATTAATGCAGCTGGCACGACAGGTTTCCCGACTGGAAAGCGGGCAG
TGAGCGCAACGCAATTAATACGCGTACCGCTAGCCAGGAAGAGTTTGTAGAAACGCAAAAAGGCCATCCG
TCAGGATGGCCTTCTGCTTAGTTTGATGCCTGGCAGTTTATGGCGGGCGTCCTGCCCGCCACCCTCCGGG
CCGTTGCTTCACAACGTTCAAATCCGCTCCCGGCGGATTTGTCCTACTCAGGAGAGCGTTCACCGACAAA
CAACAGATAAAACGAAAGGCCCAGTCTTCCGACTGAGCCTTTCGTTTTATTTGATGCCTGGCAGTTCCCT
ACTCTCGCGTTAACGCTAGCATGGATGTTTTCCCAGTCACGACGTTGTAAAACGACGGCCAGTCTTAAGC
TCGGGCCCCAAATAATGATTTTATTTTGACTGATAGTGACCTGTTCGTTGCAACAAATTGATGAGCAATG
CTTTTTTATAATGCCAACTTTGTACAAAAAAGCAGGCTCCGAATTCGCCCTTAATGGTCTCTCGAACCGG
TTCTGTGCAATGGTGTTTTCATCCACACTCCGCCTCTAAAGCCAACATCTTCAATCGCGAAAGACTCTAG
CTCTGGACACCAGTTTGCGGTCACGGTCCTCAGGTACGGCATTGACTGTTGCAGCACTTCCCAGTCCATG
TCTAGGTCCGACAATGAACTTAACATTAAACCTTCAATTCTCCAGTGAGTATTCTCGTTTCCCCAGAATG
GTTCCTGCATTTTCACCAAATTACCTGAACATATTGACATGTACCTCAACATCGGAAGCTTGTGAGGACT
CAACCACGATGGACTCGACTTTCCAGGATAGAATTGTAGAGAAAGCTCATGGAGCTGGTGTGGAGGAGTA
AGGGCGTCTATTTTGGTTATGAGATCATCGCCGTAGCTATCATAGCAGTTGATCGAAATGGACATCAGCT
TGCTTAGGTTTATCAAAGAATCAAGCTCCTCCTCTTCTATCTGATCGCCACGAGTCAGAGAAAGACCAAG
TTTCCGAAGGTTTGTGAGATTTTTCACTTCACTGAGCTTGCACCCATTGTTGGACCTGGCTGGCTTAAAT
CCCAACAGAACTTCGAGCTTCACGAGACTTCCGATACCCTTGGGGAAGCATTCAAGGGATCCACAGTTCG
TCATGTCAAGTACAAGGAGTTTCTTGAACAAGACGATGCAAGGTTGAAGTTGTTTCAGATTCTGACAGTA
GCTTGCGTCTAGAATCTGAAGGTTGTGGAGATCTTCCATGGAACGAGGAAACTGGATCAACGGATGTGTG
TTGCTCAAACTAAGACATGCTAAGTGTTGAAGGCTTGCAATCTCATCCAAAATCTCAGACAGAGGAGCAT
CAAATATGGATTTCGAGATATCGAGAACCCGAAGATATTTGCAGTCTGTGAATTTCTTAGCTAAGTCTGA
GTTGAGCTTGTTCACTTCACCTGTCTTAGTTGTTGACACTACGCCTCTCAGCTTATGGTTAACTTTGATC
TGCTTCTCATCAAAGTTTCCACTAATCCCAAGGTGACGACAGTTGAGGCCTTCCGGGTTAGAGAACGAAT
CCTTCTTGGCTATATCGATCACCAAATCACGAACCATAACATGAATCTTGCAAGTGATGATGGTTCCGCT
ATAGGTTTTGTCTACAACTTCTATTAGACACCTGTTTGTGAGCCCGGAAAAGCAGTCCTCTCCAGATTCA
GTTGCAGATCTTCCGTTTCTCCACATGACAAAACCTTCTCCGATCCATCCATGTACTAGTTGTTGTTTTG
GTATAACACAGTCCTCTGGATAGAGCGAAAGCGTGAGAATGCACGACTTAAGGTGGGAAGGGAGTTCATC
GTAGCTCAACTGCAGAGATGACATAACATTGTCAGTTTCAGAAGTGTTTCCTCTTAGCTCATCCTGAAAA
TGCTCTGCAATTCGTCTCCATTCATGATAGACATGGTCTTTGCACAGAAGTAACCCACCAACCGCTTTGA
TTGTCAAAGGCAAACCTTTGCATTTCGTTACAATCTCCTTGCCAACATCCTCTAGCTCGGGACGCTCACA
AGTACCGTCATTTGCTGCAAATGCCACATTACAAAACAGCAGCCAACTGTTATCAGGACTAAGGAGCTCT
GGACGGTGAGTCTTGTCGTCTCTCGCTTGCACCCTTTTCGCTACAGATTCCGACCTTGTGGTCACGATAA
CGCTACCTCCTTGTCCTCTAGGCAGTCCTTGGTAGATCTTGTCCCACCAGCTCAAATTCTTGTCCCATAC
ATCGTCCATAACTATCAAGTACCTTTTCCCCAAAAGATACTGCTGGATTTTTCTCAGCAATGTTCCAATA
TCATCTCCAACACTCGCGTCCCCCAAGTTCCTCAATATGCTTCTCATGATCTGTTCTTCAGTAAAAGTCT
GGGACACAGACACCCATATCCTTCTTTCGAAACGATGTTCGATCTCTTTGTCATTGAACACTTCTTGAGC
GATTGTAGTTTTACCTAGCCCTCCCATCCCAACAAAGGCCATTATCAAAAGCTGGCTGTCGTTTGATCGA
AAGAGCCACTCCTTGATTTTTCTTTTATCTCCTTCCAAACCAACCACCTGAGTATGATCATACACCGGAG
AGCTCCACCGATCAGTTCCATTATCTCTTCCAACATTACTCGGCGTTATGAATTCGAAATAAGGCTCTAC
TTGACTCTTTATTTTCGTTATCCTCTCATTGATCTCTTGCAAACGTTTGCTTTTCTTGTACTGCAACGGA
ACCCGGGCAGGATGAAGCCGCGAAAGCCACGCATTTGATGACCTTTGCTCGTTCCCATCATCACCATCCG
CGAGCTGACAATCCACAAGTATATCCTCAGCTTCGTAAACCAGTTCTCGTAAATCCGCAACAAGAGTACG
CAACGTTTCATTAGTTCTCTTCTGCCTCTCTGCATCCTTGAGAAAAGACTGCATATATTTCAATTCGCTT
TGCAAATCTTCCAACTGTTTTCGGTAGTCCGATACGGTTCGGCCTTTTTCTTCGAGGATGTTCAAGGTTT
TCTCTAAAAACACTGTTACAACAGCGTCCACCATTAGAGACCATTAAGGGCGAATTCGACCCAGCTTTCT
TGTACAAAGTTGGCATTATAAAAAATAATTGCTCATCAATTTGTTGCAACGAACAGGTCACTATCAGTCA
AAATAAAATCATTATTTGCCATCCAGCTGATATCCCCTATAGTGAGTCGTATTACATGGTCATAGCTGTT
TCCTGGCAGCTCTGGCCCGTGTCTCAAAATCTCTGATGTTACATTGCACAAGATAAAAATATATCATCAT
GCCTCCTCTAGACCAGCCAGGACAGAAATGCCTCGACTTCGCTGCTACCCAAGGTTGCCGGGTGACGCAC
ACCGTGGAAACGGATGAAGGCACGAACCCAGTGGACATAAGCCTGTTCGGTTCGTAAGCTGTAATGCAAG
TAGCGTATGCGCTCACGCAACTGGTCCAGAACCTTGACCGAACGCAGCGGTGGTAACGGCGCAGTGGCGG
TTTTCATGGCTTGTTATGACTGTTTTTTTGGGGTACAGTCTATGCCTCGGGCATCCAAGCAGCAAGCGCG
TTACGCCGTGGGTCGATGTTTGATGTTATGGAGCAGCAACGATGTTACGCAGCAGGGCAGTCGCCCTAAA
ACAAAGTTAAACATTATGAGGGAAGCGGTGATCGCCGAAGTATCGACTCAACTATCAGAGGTAGTTGGCG
TCATCGAGCGCCATCTCGAACCGACGTTGCTGGCCGTACATTTGTACGGCTCCGCAGTGGATGGCGGCCT
GAAGCCACACAGTGATATTGATTTGCTGGTTACGGTGACCGTAAGGCTTGATGAAACAACGCGGCGAGCT
TTGATCAACGACCTTTTGGAAACTTCGGCTTCCCCTGGAGAGAGCGAGATTCTCCGCGCTGTAGAAGTCA
CCATTGTTGTGCACGACGACATCATTCCGTGGCGTTATCCAGCTAAGCGCGAACTGCAATTTGGAGAATG
GCAGCGCAATGACATTCTTGCAGGTATCTTCGAGCCAGCCACGATCGACATTGATCTGGCTATCTTGCTG
ACAAAAGCAAGAGAACATAGCGTTGCCTTGGTAGGTCCAGCGGCGGAGGAACTCTTTGATCCGGTTCCTG
AACAGGATCTATTTGAGGCGCTAAATGAAACCTTAACGCTATGGAACTCGCCGCCCGACTGGGCTGGCGA
TGAGCGAAATGTAGTGCTTACGTTGTCCCGCATTTGGTACAGCGCAGTAACCGGCAAAATCGCGCCGAAG
GATGTCGCTGCCGACTGGGCAATGGAGCGCCTGCCGGCCCAGTATCAGCCCGTCATACTTGAAGCTAGAC
AGGCTTATCTTGGACAAGAAGAAGATCGCTTGGCCTCGCGCGCAGATCAGTTGGAAGAATTTGTCCACTA
CGTGAAAGGCGAGATCACCAAGGTAGTCGGCAAATAACCCTCGAGCCACCCATGACCAAAATCCCTTAAC
GTGAGTTACGCGTCGTTCCACTGAGCGTCAGACCCCGTAGAAAAGATCAAAGGATCTTCTTGAGATCCTT
TTTTTCTGCGCGTAATCTGCTGCTTGCAAACAAAAAAACCACCGCTACCAGCGGTGGTTTGTTTGCCGGA
TCAAGAGCTACCAACTCTTTTTCCGAAGGTAACTGGCTTCAGCAGAGCGCAGATACCAAATACTGTTCTT
CTAGTGTAGCCGTAGTTAGGCCACCACTTCAAGAACTCTGTAGCACCGCCTACATACCTCGCTCTGCTAA
TCCTGTTACCAGTGGCTGCTGCCAGTGGCGATAAGTCGTGTCTTACCGGGTTGGACTCAAGACGATAGTT
ACCGGATAAGGCGCAGCGGTCGGGCTGAACGGGGGGTTCGTGCACACAGCCCAGCTTGGAGCGAACGACC
TACACCGAACTGAGATACCTACAGCGTGAGCTATGAGAAAGCGCCACGCTTCCCGAAGGGAGAAAGGCGG
ACAGGTATCCGGTAAGCGGCAGGGTCGGAACAGGAGAGCGCACGAGGGAGCTTCCAGGGGGAAACGCCTG
GTATCTTTATAGTCCTGTCGGGTTTCGCCACCTCTGACTTGAGCGTCGATTTTTGTGATGCTCGTCAGGG
GGGCGGAGCCTATGGAAAAACGCCAGCAACGCGGCCTTTTTACGGTTCCTGGCCTTTTGCTGGCCTTTTG
CTCACATGTT
